Addgene plasmid #214016: pAAVS1-Neo-TNNT2-Puro
Purpose: Expression of cardiac troponin T
Depositing lab: Paul Burridge. Depositing organization: Northwestern University. Publication: Independent compartmentalization of functional, metabolic, and transcriptional maturation of hiPSC-derived cardiomyocytes. Fetterman KA, Blancard M, Lyra-Leite DM, Vanoye CG, Fonoudi H, Jouni M, DeKeyser JL, Lenny B, Sapkota Y, George AL Jr, Burridge PW. Cell Rep. 2024 May 28;43(5):114160. doi: 10.1016/j.celrep.2024.114160. Epub 2024 Apr 27. PubMed 38678564.
Backbone
  Vector backbone: pAAVS1-Nst-CAG-DEST (Addgene Plasmid #80489)
  Backbone manufacturer: Knut Woltjen
  Backbone size w/o insert (bp): 3000
  Vector type: Mammalian Expression
Growth in bacteria
  Bacterial resistance: Ampicillin, 100 μg/mL
  Growth temperature: 37°C
  Growth strain: NEB Stable
  Growth instructions: In mammalian cells, use Neomycin for selection of integrated constructs and use Puromycin for selection of cells with the TNNT2 promoter active
  Copy number: High Copy
Gene/Insert
  Gene/Insert name: TNNT2
  Species: H. sapiens (human)
  Entrez Gene: TNNT2 (a.k.a. CMD1D, CMH2, CMPD2, LVNC6, RCM3, TnTC, cTnT)
  Cloning method: TOPO Cloning
Terms and licenses: Academic/Nonprofit Terms; Industry Terms: Not Available to Industry
How to cite: pAAVS1-Neo-TNNT2-Puro was a gift from Paul Burridge (Addgene plasmid # 214016 ; http://n2t.net/addgene:214016 ; RRID:Addgene_214016)
