[The description below was written by a language model from this plasmid's Addgene catalogue record and pLannotate feature annotations shown in this document.]
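Description:
pAAVS1-Neo-TNNT2-Puro is a 7.5 kb donor plasmid for targeted integration at the human AAVS1 safe-harbour locus, built on the pAAVS1-Nst-CAG-DEST backbone and catalogued as a mammalian expression vector. It is propagated in E. coli at high copy from a ColE1/pUC-type origin under ampicillin selection (AmpR with its own promoter). The bacterial portion also carries an f1 origin, lac regulatory remnants with a lacZα fragment, and flanking T3 and T7 promoters typical of a phagemid-derived cloning backbone.

The payload lies between left and right homology arms taken from intron 1 of PPP1R12C, which direct homology-dependent insertion at AAVS1. The record does not name a nuclease, although one is normally supplied separately for this kind of targeting. Immediately after the left arm, a splice acceptor precedes a promoterless neomycin phosphotransferase gene terminated by a bGH polyadenylation signal. This gene-trap layout means neo should be expressed mainly when the cassette has integrated correctly and is spliced into the host transcript, which enriches for on-target clones.

Downstream is a puromycin N-acetyltransferase coding sequence followed by a β-globin fragment and the rabbit β-globin poly(A) signal. Only a very short CMV enhancer remnant of the original CAG promoter is annotated. The roughly 600 bp unannotated stretch before PuroR presumably holds the human TNNT2 element, though the feature table does not label it.

The stated purpose is "expression of cardiac troponin T", but no TNNT2 coding sequence is annotated. The depositor's notes say puromycin selects cells in which the TNNT2 promoter is active, which suggests the insert is the promoter rather than the gene. The construct therefore appears intended for purifying cardiomyocytes differentiated from human pluripotent stem cells, with neomycin selecting integrants and puromycin selecting TNNT2-expressing cells.
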