Features (pLannotate 1.2.2; 20 found; start..end, strand, type, name):
    796..821     +  misc_feature   SA: splice acceptor site
    914..1705    +  CDS            neo: KKA2_KLEPN - Also known as kan, nptII. Experimental evidence at protein level: Swiss-Prot protein existence level 1. Resistance to kanamycin, neomycin, paromomycin, ribostamycin, butirosin and gentamicin B. From Klebsiella pneumoniae.
   1734..1958    +  polyA_signal   bGH poly(A) signal: bovine growth hormone polyadenylation signal
   1977..1996    +  enhancer       CMV enhancer (fragment): human cytomegalovirus immediate early enhancer
   2611..3210    +  CDS            PuroR: puromycin N-acetyltransferase; pac from Streptomyces alboniger; confers resistance to puromycin
   3225..3302    +  CDS            HBB (fragment): HBB_PONPY - Experimental evidence at transcript level: Swiss-Prot protein existence level 2. Involved in oxygen transport from the lung to the various peripheral tissues. From Pongo pygmaeus (Bornean orangutan).
   3373..3428    +  polyA_signal   β-globin poly(A) signal: rabbit β-globin polyadenylation signal (Gil and Proudfoot, 1987)
   3984..4513    +  misc_feature   HA-R: right homology arm from the adeno-associated virus integration site (AAVS1) within intron 1 of the human PPP1R12C gene
   4660..4678    -  promoter       T7 promoter: promoter for bacteriophage T7 RNA polymerase
   4681..4838    +  CDS            lacZα (fragment): LacZα fragment of β-galactosidase; lacZ fragment
   4843..5271    +  rep_origin     f1 ori (sequence partly withheld): f1 bacteriophage origin of replication; arrow indicates direction of (+) strand synthesis
   5324..5428    +  promoter       AmpR promoter: bla
   5429..6289    +  CDS            AmpR: β-lactamase; bla; confers resistance to ampicillin, carbenicillin, and related antibiotics
   6460..7048    +  rep_origin     ori: high-copy-number ColE1/pMB1/pBR322/pUC origin of replication
   7231..7323    +  CDS            lacI (fragment): lac repressor; lacI; The lac repressor binds to the lac operator to inhibit transcription in E. coli. This inhibition can be relieved by adding lactose or isopropyl-β-D-thiogalactopyranoside (IPTG).
   7336..7357    +  protein_bind   CAP binding site: CAP binding activates transcription in the presence of cAMP. E. coli catabolite activator protein
   7372..7402    +  promoter       lac promoter: promoter for the E. coli lac operon
   7410..7426    +  protein_bind   lac operator: The lac repressor binds to the lac operator to inhibit transcription in E. coli. This inhibition can be relieved by adding lactose or isopropyl-β-D-thiogalactopyranoside (IPTG). lac repressor encoded by lacI
   7471..7489    +  promoter       T3 promoter: promoter for bacteriophage T3 RNA polymerase
   7502..789     +  misc_feature   HA-L (across the origin): left homology arm from the adeno-associated virus integration site (AAVS1) within intron 1 of the human PPP1R12C gene
>Addgene plasmid #214016 | pAAVS1-Neo-TNNT2-Puro | addgene full sequence | sequence record 422162 | Addgene NGS Result
GCATTCTCTCCCCTGGGCCTGTGCCGCTTTCTGTCTGCAGCTTGTGGCCTGGGTCACCTCTACGGCTGGC
CCAGATCCTTCCCTGCCGCCTCCTTCAGGTTCCGTCTTCCTCCACTCCCTCTTCCCCTTGCTCTCTGCTG
TGTTGCTGCCCAAGGATGCTCTTTCCGGAGCACTTCCTTCTCGGCGCTGCACCACGTGATGTCCTCTGAG
CGGATCCTCCCCGTGTCTGGGTCCTCTCCGGGCATCTCTCCTCCCTCACCCAACCCCATGCCGTCTTCAC
TCGCTGGGTTCCCTTTTCCTTCTCCTTCTGGGGCCTGTGCCATCTCTCGTTTCTTAGGATGGCCTTCTCC
GACGGATGTCTCCCTTGCGTCCCGCCTCCCCTTCTTGTAGGCCTGCATCATCACCGTTTTTCTGGACAAC
CCCAAAGTACCCCGTCTCCCTGGCTTTAGCCACCTCTCCATCCTCTTGCTTTCTTTGCCTGGACACCCCG
TTCTCCTGTGGATTCGGGTCACCTCTCACTCCTTTCATTTGGGCAGCTCCCCTACCCCCCTTACCTCTCT
AGTCTGTGCTAGCTCTTCCAGCCCCCTGTCATGGCATCTTCCAGGGGTCCGAGAGCTCAGCTAGTCTTCT
TCCTCCAACCCGGGCCCCTATGTCCACTTCAGGACAGCATGTTTGCTGCCTCCAGGGATCCTGTGTCCCC
GAGCTGGGACCACCTTATATTCCCAGGGCCGGTTAATGTGGCTCTGGTTCTGGGTACTTTTATCTGTCCC
CTCCACCCCACAGTGGGGCAAGCTTCTGACCTCTTCTCTTCCTCCCACAGGGCCTCGAGAGATCTGGCAG
CGGAGAGGGCAGAGGAAGTCTTCTAACATGCGGTGACGTGGAGGAGAATCCCGGCCCTAGGCTCGAGGGT
ACCATGATTGAACAAGATGGATTGCACGCAGGTTCTCCGGCCGCTTGGGTGGAGAGGCTATTCGGCTATG
ACTGGGCACAACAGACAATCGGCTGCTCTGATGCCGCCGTGTTCCGGCTGTCAGCGCAGGGGCGCCCGGT
TCTTTTTGTCAAGACCGACCTGTCCGGTGCCCTGAATGAACTGCAGGACGAGGCAGCGCGGCTATCGTGG
CTGGCCACGACGGGCGTTCCTTGCGCAGCTGTGCTCGACGTTGTCACTGAAGCGGGAAGGGACTGGCTGC
TATTGGGCGAAGTGCCGGGGCAGGATCTCCTGTCATCTCACCTTGCTCCTGCCGAGAAAGTATCCATCAT
GGCTGATGCAATGCGGCGGCTGCATACGCTTGATCCGGCTACCTGCCCATTCGACCACCAAGCGAAACAT
CGCATCGAGCGAGCACGTACTCGGATGGAAGCCGGTCTTGTCGATCAGGATGATCTGGACGAAGAGCATC
AGGGGCTCGCGCCAGCCGAACTGTTCGCCAGGCTCAAGGCGCGCATGCCCGACGGCGAGGATCTCGTCGT
GACCCATGGCGATGCCTGCTTGCCGAATATCATGGTGGAAAATGGCCGCTTTTCTGGATTCATCGACTGT
GGCCGGCTGGGTGTGGCGGACCGCTATCAGGACATAGCGTTGGCTACCCGTGATATTGCTGAAGAGCTTG
GCGGCGAATGGGCTGACCGCTTCCTCGTGCTTTACGGTATCGCCGCTCCCGATTCGCAGCGCATCGCCTT
CTATCGCCTTCTTGACGAGTTCTTCTGAGTTTAAACCCGCTGATCAGCCTCGACTGTGCCTTCTAGTTGC
CAGCCATCTGTTGTTTGCCCCTCCCCCGTGCCTTCCTTGACCCTGGAAGGTGCCACTCCCACTGTCCTTT
CCTAATAAAATGAGGAAATTGCATCGCATTGTCTGAGTAGGTGTCATTCTATTCTGGGGGGTGGGGTGGG
GCAGGACAGCAAGGGGGAGGATTGGGAAGACAATAGCAGGCATGCTGGGGATGCGGTGGGCTCTATGGAC
TAGCGGTGGCGGCCTCGACATTGATTATTGACTAGTGTCATGGAGAAGACCCACCTTGCAGATGTCCTCA
CTGGGGCTGGCAGAGCCGGCAACCTGCCCAAGGCTGCTCAGTCCATTAGGAGCCAGTAGCCTGGAAGATG
TCTTTACCCCCAGCATCAGTTCAAGTGGAGCAGCACATAACTCTTGCCCTCTGCCTTCCAAGATTCTGGT
GCTGAGACTTATGGAGTGTCTTGGAGGTTGCCTTCTGCCCCCCAACCCTGCTCCCAGCTGGCCCTCCCAG
GCCTGGGTTGCTGGCCTCTGCTTTATCAGGATTCTCAAGAGGGACAGCTGGTTTATGTTGCATGACTGTT
CCCTGCATATCTGCTCTGGTTTTAAATAGCTTATCTGAGCAGCTGGAGGACCACATGGGCTTATATGGCG
TGGGGTACATGTTCCTGTAGCCTTGTCCCTGGCACCTGCCAAAATAGCAGCCAACACCCCCCACCCCCAC
CGCCATCCCCCTGCCCCACCCGTCCCCTGTCGCACATTCCTCCCTCCGCAGGGCTGGCTCACCAGGCCCC
AGCCCACATGCCTGCTTAAAGCCCTCTCCATCCTCTGCCTCACCCAGTCCCCGCTGAGACTGAGCAGACG
CCTCCAGGATCGCGGCCGCCATGACCGAGTACAAGCCCACGGTGCGCCTCGCCACCCGCGACGACGTCCC
CAGGGCCGTACGCACCCTCGCCGCCGCGTTCGCCGACTACCCCGCCACGCGCCACACCGTCGATCCGGAC
CGCCACATCGAGCGGGTCACCGAGCTGCAAGAACTCTTCCTCACGCGCGTCGGGCTCGACATCGGCAAGG
TGTGGGTCGCGGACGACGGCGCCGCGGTGGCGGTCTGGACCACGCCGGAGAGCGTCGAAGCGGGGGCGGT
GTTCGCCGAGATCGGCCCGCGCATGGCCGAGTTGAGCGGTTCCCGGCTGGCCGCGCAGCAACAGATGGAA
GGCCTCCTGGCGCCGCACCGGCCCAAGGAGCCCGCGTGGTTCCTGGCCACCGTCGGCGTCTCGCCCGACC
ACCAGGGCAAGGGTCTGGGCAGCGCCGTCGTGCTCCCCGGAGTGGAGGCGGCCGAGCGCGCCGGGGTGCC
CGCCTTCCTGGAGACCTCCGCGCCCCGCAACCTCCCCTTCTACGAGCGGCTCGGCTTCACCGTCACCGCC
GACGTCGAGGTGCCCGAAGGACCGCGCACCTGGTGCATGACCCGCAAGCCCGGTGCCTGACCTCGAGGAA
GGGCGAATTCACTCCTCAGGTGCAGGCTGCCTATCAGAAGGTGGTGGCTGGTGTGGCCAATGCCCTGGCT
CACAAATACCACTGAGATCTTTTTCCCTCTGCCAAAAATTATGGGGACATCATGAAGCCCCTTGAGCATC
TGACTTCTGGCTAATAAAGGAAATTTATTTTCATTGCAATAGTGTGTTGGAATTTTTTGTGTCTCTCACT
CGGAAGGACATATGGGAGGGCAAATCATTTAAAACATCAGAATGAGTATTTGGTTTAGAGTTTGGCAACA
TATGCCCATATGCTGGCTGCCATGAACAAAGGTTGGCTATAAAGAGGTCATCAGTATATGAAACAGCCCC
CTGCTGTCCATTCCTTATTCCATAGAAAAGCCTTGACTTGAGGTTAGATTTTTTTTATATTTTGTTTTGT
GTTATTTTTTTCTTTAACATCCCTAAAATTTTCCTTACATGTTTTACTAGCCAGATTTTTCCTCCTCTCC
TGACTACTCCCAGTCATAGCTGTCCCTCTTCTCTTATGGAGATCCCTCGACCTGCAGCCCAAGCTTGGAT
CCCTCGAGTTAATTAAATCTAGAAGTCGACAGTACTAAGCTTTGACAGAAAAGCCCCATCCTTAGGCCTC
CTCCTTCCTAGTCTCCTGATATTGGGTCTAACCCCCACCTCCTGTTAGGCAGATTCCTTATCTGGTGACA
CACCCCCATTTCCTGGAGCCATCTCTCTCCTTGCCAGAACCTCTAAGGTTTGCTTACGATGGAGCCAGAG
AGGATCCTGGGAGGGAGAGCTTGGCAGGGGGTGGGAGGGAAGGGGGGGATGCGTGACCTGCCCGGTTCTC
AGTGGCCACCCTGCGCTACCCTCTCCCAGAACCTGAGCTGCTCTGACGCGGCTGTCTGGTGCGTTTCACT
GATCCTGGTGCTGCAGCTTCCTTACACTTCCCAAGAGGAGAAGCAGTTTGGAAAAACAAAATCAGAATAA
GTTGGTCCTGAGTTCTAACTTTGGCTCTTCACCTTTCTAGTCCCCAATTTATATTGTTCCTCCGTGCGTC
AGTTTTACCTGTGAGATAAGGCCAGTAGCCAGCCCCGTCCTGGCAGGGCTGTGGTGAGGAGGGGGGTGTC
CGTGTGGAAAACTCCCTTTGTGAGAATGGTGCGTCCTAGGTGTTCACCAGGTCGTGGCCGCCTCTACTCC
CTTTCTCTTTCTCCATCCTTCTTTCCTTAAAGAGTCCCCAGTGCTATCTGGGACATATTCCTCCGCCCAG
AGCAGGGTCCCGCTTCCCTAAGGCCCTGCTCTGGGCTTCTGGGTTTGAGTCCTTGGCAAGCCCAGGAGAG
GCGCTCAGGCTTCCCTGTCCCCCTTCCTCGTCCACCATCTCATGCCCCTGGCTCTCCTGCCCCTTCCCTA
CAGGGGTTCCTGGCTCTGCTCTAGCGATCGCCAATTCGCCCTATAGTGAGTCGTATTACAATTCACTGGC
CGTCGTTTTACAACGTCGTGACTGGGAAAACCCTGGCGTTACCCAACTTAATCGCCTTGCAGCACATCCC
CCTTTCGCCAGCTGGCGTAATAGCGAAGAGGCCCGCACCGATCGCCCTTCCCAACAGTTGCGCAGCCTGA
ATGGCGAATGGG
[124 nt withheld, positions 4843-4966]
C
[91 nt withheld, positions 4968-5058]
A
[49 nt withheld, positions 5060-5108]
CCTTTGACGTTGGAGTCCACGTTCTTT
[37 nt withheld, positions 5136-5172]
ACCCTATCTCGGTCTATTCTTTTGATTTATAAGGGATTTTGCCGATTTCGGCCTATTGGTTAAAAAATGA
GCTGATTTAACAAAAATTTAACGCGAATTTTAACAAAATATTAACGCTTACAATTTAGGTGGCACTTTTC
GGGGAAATGTGCGCGGAACCCCTATTTGTTTATTTTTCTAAATACATTCAAATATGTATCCGCTCATGAG
ACAATAACCCTGATAAATGCTTCAATAATATTGAAAAAGGAAGAGTATGAGTATTCAACATTTCCGTGTC
GCCCTTATTCCCTTTTTTGCGGCATTTTGCCTTCCTGTTTTTGCTCACCCAGAAACGCTGGTGAAAGTAA
AAGATGCTGAAGATCAGTTGGGTGCACGAGTGGGTTACATCGAACTGGATCTCAACAGCGGTAAGATCCT
TGAGAGTTTTCGCCCCGAAGAACGTTTTCCAATGATGAGCACTTTTAAAGTTCTGCTATGTGGCGCGGTA
TTATCCCGTATTGACGCCGGGCAAGAGCAACTCGGTCGCCGCATACACTATTCTCAGAATGACTTGGTTG
AGTACTCACCAGTCACAGAAAAGCATCTTACGGATGGCATGACAGTAAGAGAATTATGCAGTGCTGCCAT
AACCATGAGTGATAACACTGCGGCCAACTTACTTCTGACAACGATCGGAGGACCGAAGGAGCTAACCGCT
TTTTTGCACAACATGGGGGATCATGTAACTCGCCTTGATCGTTGGGAACCGGAGCTGAATGAAGCCATAC
CAAACGACGAGCGTGACACCACGATGCCTGTAGCAATGGCAACAACGTTGCGCAAACTATTAACTGGCGA
ACTACTTACTCTAGCTTCCCGGCAACAATTAATAGACTGGATGGAGGCGGATAAAGTTGCAGGACCACTT
CTGCGCTCGGCCCTTCCGGCTGGCTGGTTTATTGCTGATAAATCTGGAGCCGGTGAGCGTGGGTCTCGCG
GTATCATTGCAGCACTGGGGCCAGATGGTAAGCCCTCCCGTATCGTAGTTATCTACACGACGGGGAGTCA
GGCAACTATGGATGAACGAAATAGACAGATCGCTGAGATAGGTGCCTCACTGATTAAGCATTGGTAACTG
TCAGACCAAGTTTACTCATATATACTTTAGATTGATTTAAAACTTCATTTTTAATTTAAAAGGATCTAGG
TGAAGATCCTTTTTGATAATCTCATGACCAAAATCCCTTAACGTGAGTTTTCGTTCCACTGAGCGTCAAA
CCCCGTAGAAAAGATCAAAGGATCTTCTTGAGATCCTTTTTTTCTGCGCGTAATCTGCTGCTTGCAAACA
AAAAAACCACCGCTACCAGCGGTGGTTTGTTTGCCGGATCAAGAGCTACCAACTCTTTTTCCGAAGGTAA
CTGGCTTCAGCAGAGCGCAGATACCAAATACTGTTCTTCTAGTGTAGCCGTAGTTAGGCCACCACTTCAA
GAACTCTGTAGCACCGCCTACATACCTCGCTCTGCTAATCCTGTTACCAGTGGCTGCTGCCAGTGGCGAT
AAGTCGTGTCTTACCGGGTTGGACTCAAGACGATAGTTACCGGATAAGGCGCAGCGGTCGGGCTGAACGG
GGGGTTCGTGCACACAGCCCAGCTTGGAGCGAACGACCTACACCGAACTGAGATACCTACAGCGTGAGCT
ATGAGAAAGCGCCACGCTTCCCGAAGGGAGAAAGGCGGACAGGTATCCGGTAAGCGGCAGGGTCGGAACA
GGAGAGCGCACGAGGGAGCTTCCAGGGGGAAACGCCTGGTATCTTTATAGTCCTGTCGGGTTTCGCCACC
TCTGACTTGAGCGTCGATTTTTGTGATGCTCGTCAGGGGGGCGGAGCCTATGGAAAAACGCCAGCAACGC
GGCCTTTTTACGGTTCCTGGCCTTTTGCTGGCCTTTTGCTCACATGTTCTTTCCTGCGTTATCCCCTGAT
TCTGTGGATAACCGTATTACCGCCTTTGAGTGAGCTGATACCGCTCGCCGCAGCCGAACGACCGAGCGCA
GCGAGTCAGTGAGCGAGGAAGCGGAAGAGCGCCCAATACGCAAACCGCCTCTCCCCGCGCGTTGGCCGAT
TCATTAATGCAGCTGGCACGACAGGTTTCCCGACTGGAAAGCGGGCAGTGAGCGCAACGCAATTAATGTG
AGTTAGCTCACTCATTAGGCACCCCAGGCTTTACACTTTATGCTTCCGGCTCGTATGTTGTGTGGAATTG
TGAGCGGATAACAATTTCACACAGGAAACAGCTATGACCATGATTACGCCAAGCTCGAAATTAACCCTCA
CTAAAGGGAACAAAAGCTGTGCTTTCTCTGACCA
